Addgene plasmid #205684: LHAPPW
Purpose: shRNAmir backbone for RNA interference, with Puromycin selection
Depositing lab: Dapeng Wang. Depositing organization: Shandong Medical and Pharmaceutical University. Publication: miR-AB, a miRNA-based shRNA viral toolkit for multicolor-barcoded multiplex RNAi at a single-cell level. Wang D, Xiu J, Zhao J, Luo J. EMBO Rep. 2022 Apr 5;23(4):e53691. doi: 10.15252/embr.202153691. Epub 2022 Feb 24. PubMed 35201651.
Backbone
  Vector backbone: pLVX-Puro
  Backbone manufacturer: Clontech
  Vector type: Lentiviral
Growth in bacteria
  Bacterial resistance: Ampicillin, 100 μg/mL
  Growth temperature: 37°C
  Growth strain: NEB Stable
  Copy number: High Copy
Gene/Insert
  Gene/Insert name: miR-AB
  Species: Synthetic
  Promoter: EH
  Cloning method: Restriction Enzyme; 5′ cloning site BamHI (unknown if destroyed); 3′ cloning site ApaI (unknown if destroyed)
  Sequencing primers: 3′ PGK Reverse: GCCAGAGGCCACTTGTGTAG
Terms and licenses: Academic/Nonprofit Terms; Industry Terms: Not Available to Industry
How to cite: LHAPPW was a gift from Dapeng Wang (Addgene plasmid # 205684 ; http://n2t.net/addgene:205684 ; RRID:Addgene_205684)
