[The description below was written by a language model from this plasmid's Addgene catalogue record and pLannotate feature annotations shown in this document.]
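Description:
LHAPPW is an HIV-1-based lentiviral vector built on the pLVX-Puro backbone and intended as an empty shRNAmir backbone for RNA interference, into which microRNA-embedded short hairpins can be cloned. In bacteria it is maintained through a high-copy ColE1/pUC-type origin and selected with ampicillin via the β-lactamase gene. Remnants of the lac promoter/operator region and an SV40 polyadenylation signal sit in the plasmid backbone outside the viral unit.

The transfer cassette lies between two HIV-1 LTRs, both annotated as truncated. It carries the Ψ packaging signal with an adjoining gag fragment, the Rev response element for Rev-dependent nuclear export of the genomic RNA, and the cPPT/CTS element. The catalogue names the insert promoter as "EH". The feature table shows an EF-1α core promoter immediately followed by a fragment of the HTLV-1 LTR, which most likely corresponds to that name, although the record does not define the abbreviation. Downstream lies the synthetic miR-AB insert. About 900 nt of this region carries no annotation, and the only recognised part is a 3′ miR-30a flanking sequence, consistent with a miR-30-style scaffold that lets a Pol II transcript be processed into a mature silencing RNA. What else occupies the unannotated stretch is not stated.

A separate mouse PGK promoter drives puromycin N-acetyltransferase, allowing transduced mammalian cells to be selected with puromycin. A WPRE follows it to enhance transcript expression. According to the associated publication title, the vector belongs to a miRNA-based shRNA viral toolkit for multicolour-barcoded multiplex RNAi, of which this is the puromycin-selectable member.
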