Features (pLannotate 1.2.2; 23 found; start..end, strand, type, name):
    377..634     +  LTR            5' LTR (truncated): truncated 5' long terminal repeat (LTR) from HIV-1
    681..806     +  misc_feature   HIV-1 Ψ: packaging signal of human immunodeficiency virus type 1
    790..1128    +  CDS            HIV-1 gag (fragment): gag protein from human immunodeficiency virus 1; gag
   1303..1536    +  misc_feature   RRE: The Rev response element (RRE) of HIV-1 allows for Rev-dependent mRNA export from the nucleus to the cytoplasm.
   1913..2013    +  CDS            Rev (fragment): human immunodeficiency virus 1 (HIV-1) Rev protein; rev; enhances nuclear export of unspliced and incompletely spliced viral mRNAs
   2028..2143    +  misc_feature   cPPT/CTS: central polypurine tract and central termination sequence of HIV-1 (lacking the first T)
   2185..2396    +  promoter       EF-1α core promoter: core promoter for human elongation factor EF-1α
   2396..2663    +  LTR            5' LTR (truncated): truncated 5' long terminal repeat (LTR) from human T-cell leukemia virus (HTLV) type 1
   3608..3731    +  ncRNA          3' miR-30a: sequence downstream of the 71-nt precursor of the human miR-30a microRNA (Zeng et al., 2002) miRNA
   3745..4244    +  promoter       PGK promoter: mouse phosphoglycerate kinase 1 promoter
   4262..4861    +  CDS            PuroR: puromycin N-acetyltransferase; pac from Streptomyces alboniger; confers resistance to puromycin
   4870..5457    +  misc_feature   WPRE: woodchuck hepatitis virus posttranscriptional regulatory element
   5471..5869    +  CDS            nef (fragment): NEF_HV1BR - Experimental evidence at protein level: Swiss-Prot protein existence level 1. Extracellular Nef protein targets CD4(+) T-lymphocytes for apoptosis by interacting with CXCR4 surface receptors (PubMed:14990729). From Human immunodeficiency virus type 1 group M subtype B (isolate BRU/LAI) (HIV-1).
   5917..6174    +  LTR            5' LTR (truncated): truncated 5' long terminal repeat (LTR) from HIV-1
   6327..6343    -  protein_bind   lac operator: The lac repressor binds to the lac operator to inhibit transcription in E. coli. This inhibition can be relieved by adding lactose or isopropyl-β-D-thiogalactopyranoside (IPTG). lac repressor encoded by lacI
   6351..6381    -  promoter       lac promoter: promoter for the E. coli lac operon
   6396..6417    -  protein_bind   CAP binding site: CAP binding activates transcription in the presence of cAMP. E. coli catabolite activator protein
   6430..6522    -  CDS            lacI (fragment): lac repressor; lacI; The lac repressor binds to the lac operator to inhibit transcription in E. coli. This inhibition can be relieved by adding lactose or isopropyl-β-D-thiogalactopyranoside (IPTG).
   6705..7293    -  rep_origin     ori: high-copy-number ColE1/pMB1/pBR322/pUC origin of replication
   7464..8324    -  CDS            AmpR: β-lactamase; bla; confers resistance to ampicillin, carbenicillin, and related antibiotics
   8325..8429    -  promoter       AmpR promoter: bla
   8477..8611    +  polyA_signal   SV40 poly(A) signal: SV40 polyadenylation signal
   8778..329     +  CDS            nef (fragment) (across the origin): NEF_HV1BR - Experimental evidence at protein level: Swiss-Prot protein existence level 1. Extracellular Nef protein targets CD4(+) T-lymphocytes for apoptosis by interacting with CXCR4 surface receptors (PubMed:14990729). From Human immunodeficiency virus type 1 group M subtype B (isolate BRU/LAI) (HIV-1).
>Addgene plasmid #205684 | LHAPPW | addgene full sequence | sequence record 409140 | Addgene NGS Result
TGGAAGGGCTAATTCACTCCCAAAGAAGACAAGATATCCTTGATCTGTGGATCTACCACACACAAGGCTA
CTTCCCTGATTAGCAGAACTACACACCAGGGCCAGGGGTCAGATATCCACTGACCTTTGGATGGTGCTAC
AAGCTAGTACCAGTTGAGCCAGATAAGGTAGAAGAGGCCAATAAAGGAGAGAACACCAGCTTGTTACACC
CTGTGAGCCTGCATGGGATGGATGACCCGGAGAGAGAAGTGTTAGAGTGGAGGTTTGACAGCCGCCTAGC
ATTTCATCACGTGGCCCGAGAGCTGCATCCGGAGTACTTCAAGAACTGCTGATATCGAGCTTGCTACAAG
GGACTTTCCGCTGGGGACTTTCCAGGGAGGCGTGGCCTGGGCGGGACTGGGGAGTGGCGAGCCCTCAGAT
CCTGCATATAAGCAGCTGCTTTTTGCCTGTACTGGGTCTCTCTGGTTAGACCAGATCTGAGCCTGGGAGC
TCTCTGGCTAACTAGGGAACCCACTGCTTAAGCCTCAATAAAGCTTGCCTTGAGTGCTTCAAGTAGTGTG
TGCCCGTCTGTTGTGTGACTCTGGTAACTAGAGATCCCTCAGACCCTTTTAGTCAGTGTGGAAAATCTCT
AGCAGTGGCGCCCGAACAGGGACTTGAAAGCGAAAGGGAAACCAGAGGAGCTCTCTCGACGCAGGACTCG
GCTTGCTGAAGCGCGCACGGCAAGAGGCGAGGGGCGGCGACTGGTGAGTACGCCAAAAATTTTGACTAGC
GGAGGCTAGAAGGAGAGAGATGGGTGCGAGAGCGTCAGTATTAAGCGGGGGAGAATTAGATCGCGATGGG
AAAAAATTCGGTTAAGGCCAGGGGGAAAGAAAAAATATAAATTAAAACATATAGTATGGGCAAGCAGGGA
GCTAGAACGATTCGCAGTTAATCCTGGCCTGTTAGAAACATCAGAAGGCTGTAGACAAATACTGGGACAG
CTACAACCATCCCTTCAGACAGGATCAGAAGAACTTAGATCATTATATAATACAGTAGCAACCCTCTATT
GTGTGCATCAAAGGATAGAGATAAAAGACACCAAGGAAGCTTTAGACAAGATAGAGGAAGAGCAAAACAA
AAGTAAGACCACCGCACAGCAAGCGGCCGGCCGCTGATCTTCAGACCTGGAGGAGGAGATATGAGGGACA
ATTGGAGAAGTGAATTATATAAATATAAAGTAGTAAAAATTGAACCATTAGGAGTAGCACCCACCAAGGC
AAAGAGAAGAGTGGTGCAGAGAGAAAAAAGAGCAGTGGGAATAGGAGCTTTGTTCCTTGGGTTCTTGGGA
GCAGCAGGAAGCACTATGGGCGCAGCGTCAATGACGCTGACGGTACAGGCCAGACAATTATTGTCTGGTA
TAGTGCAGCAGCAGAACAATTTGCTGAGGGCTATTGAGGCGCAACAGCATCTGTTGCAACTCACAGTCTG
GGGCATCAAGCAGCTCCAGGCAAGAATCCTGGCTGTGGAAAGATACCTAAAGGATCAACAGCTCCTGGGG
ATTTGGGGTTGCTCTGGAAAACTCATTTGCACCACTGCTGTGCCTTGGAATGCTAGTTGGAGTAATAAAT
CTCTGGAACAGATTTGGAATCACACGACCTGGATGGAGTGGGACAGAGAAATTAACAATTACACAAGCTT
AATACACTCCTTAATTGAAGAATCGCAAAACCAGCAAGAAAAGAATGAACAAGAATTATTGGAATTAGAT
AAATGGGCAAGTTTGTGGAATTGGTTTAACATAACAAATTGGCTGTGGTATATAAAATTATTCATAATGA
TAGTAGGAGGCTTGGTAGGTTTAAGAATAGTTTTTGCTGTACTTTCTATAGTGAATAGAGTTAGGCAGGG
ATATTCACCATTATCGTTTCAGACCCACCTCCCAACCCCGAGGGGACCCGACAGGCCCGAAGGAATAGAA
GAAGAAGGTGGAGAGAGAGACAGAGACAGATCCATTCGATTAGTGAACGGATCTCGACGGTATCGCCTTT
AAAAGAAAAGGGGGGATTGGGGGGTACAGTGCAGGGGAAAGAATAGTAGACATAATAGCAACAGACATAC
AAACTAAAGAATTACAAAAACAAATTACAAAAATTCAAAATTTTCGGGTTTATTACAGGGACAGCAGAGA
TCCAGTTTATCGATGGGCAGAGCGCACATCGCCCACAGTCCCCGAGAAGTTGGGGGGAGGGGTCGGCAAT
TGAACCGGAGCCTAGAGAAGGTGGCGCGGGGTAAACTGGGAAAGTGATGTCGTGTACTGGCTCCGCCTTT
TTCCCGAGGGTGGGGGAGAACCGTATATAAGTGCAGTAGTCGCCGTGAACGTTCTTTTTCGCAACGGGTT
TGCCGCCAGAACACAGGGCTCGCATCTCTCCTTCACGCGCCCGCCGCCTTACCTGAGGCCGCCATCCACG
CCGGTTGAGTCGCGTTCTGCCGCCTCCCGCCTGTGGTGCCTCCTGAACTACGTCCGCCGTCTAGGTAAGT
TTAGAGCTCAGGTCGAGACCGGGCCTTTGTCCGGCGCTCCCTTGGAGCCTACCTAGACTCAGCCGGCTCT
CCACGCTTTGCCTGACCCTGCTTGCTCAACTCTACGTCTTTGTTTCGTTTTCTGTTCTGCGCCGTTACAG
ATCAGCGCTTCGACTAGGGATAACAGGGTAATTGTTTGAATGAGGCTTCAGTACTTTACAGAATCGTTGC
CTGCACATCTTGGAAACACTTGCTGGGATTACTTCGACTTCTTAACCCAACAGAAGGCTCGAGAAGGTAT
ATTGCTGTTGACAGGATCCACATTAACAACTTTAAGTCCAGCAATTTGAGTTAAGGGTGTTGCTCTCAAT
GATTTCACTAATGGTTCAATTTTTAATTTCTTTTCTTCTGGTTCAAAATTCAAGTTTCAAGTGAAAGTGT
AATATGCACCCATTTCTTTCAATAAATCTTCTAAATAGTCCACTAATGTTTTATTTTGTTTTTTACAAAA
TCAAGCAGCCTCTGCTATCAATATAGAACCTTGTATTCCATCTTTATCTCTAGCTGAGTCATCAATTACA
TATCCATAACTTTCTTCATAAGCAAAAACAAAATTTAATCCGTTATCTTCTTCTTTAGCAATTTCTCTAC
CCATTCATTTCAATCCAGTTAAAGTTTTTACAATCTTAACTCCATATTTTTCCTGAGCGATTCTATCACC
CAAATCACTTGTTACAAAACTTGAATATAGAGCCGGATTTTTTGGAATGCTATTTAAGCGTTTTAGATTT
GATAATTTTCAATCAATTAAAATTGGTCCTGTTTGATTTCCATCTAATCTTACAAAATGACCATCATGTT
TTATTGCCATTCCAAATCTGTCAGCATCTGGGTCATTCATAATAATAATATCTGCATCATGTTTAATACC
ATATTCAAGCGGTATTTTTCATGCAGGATCAAATTCTGGATTTGGATTTACAACATTTTTCAATGTTTCA
TCTTCAAATGCACGATCTTCACCCTCAATAACGTTATATCCTGATTCACGTAATCTTTTTGGGGTAAATT
TAGTTCCTGTTCCATTAACTGCGCTAAAAATAGGGCCCTGCCTCGGACTTCAAGGGGCTAGAATTCGAGC
AATTATCTTGTTTACTAAAACTGAATACCTTGCTATCTCTTTGATACATTTTTACAAAGCTGAATTAAAA
TGGTATAAATTAAATCACTTTTTTCAATTCTACCGGGTAGGGGAGGCGCTTTTCCCAAGGCAGTCTGGAG
CATGCGCTTTAGCAGCCCCGCTGGGCACTTGGCGCTACACAAGTGGCCTCTGGCCTCGCACACATTCCAC
ATCCACCGGTAGGCGCCAACCGGCTCCGTTCTTTGGTGGCCCCTTCGCGCCACCTTCTACTCCTCCCCTA
GTCAGGAAGTTCCCCCCCGCCCCGCAGCTCGCGTCGTGCAGGACGTGACAAATGGAAGTAGCACGTCTCA
CTAGTCTCGTGCAGATGGACAGCACCGCTGAGCAATGGAAGCGGGTAGGCCTTTGGGGCAGCGGCCAATA
GCAGCTTTGCTCCTTCGCTTTCTGGGCTCAGAGGCTGGGAAGGGGTGGGTCCGGGGGCGGGCTCAGGGGC
GGGCTCAGGGGCNGGGCGGGCGCCCGAAGGTCCTCCGGAGGCCCGGCATTCTGCACGCTTCAAAAGCGCA
CGTCTGCCGCGCTGTTCTCCTCTTCCTCATCTCCGGGCCTTTCGACCTTTAATTAACCACCATGACCGAG
TACAAGCCCACGGTGCGCCTCGCCACCCGCGACGACGTCCCCAGGGCCGTACGCACCCTCGCCGCCGCGT
TCGCCGACTACCCCGCCACGCGCCACACCGTCGATCCGGACCGCCACATCGAGCGGGTCACCGAGCTGCA
AGAACTCTTCCTCACGCGCGTCGGGCTCGACATCGGCAAGGTGTGGGTCGCGGACGACGGCGCCGCGGTG
GCGGTCTGGACCACGCCGGAGAGCGTCGAAGCGGGGGCGGTGTTCGCCGAGATCGGCCCGCGCATGGCCG
AGTTGAGCGGTTCCCGGCTGGCCGCGCAGCAACAGATGGAAGGCCTCCTGGCGCCGCACCGGCCCAAGGA
GCCCGCGTGGTTCCTGGCCACCGTCGGCGTCTCGCCCGACCACCAGGGCAAGGGTCTGGGCAGCGCCGTC
GTGCTCCCCGGAGTGGAGGCGGCCGAGCGCGCCGGGGTGCCCGCCTTCCTGGAGACCTCCGCGCCCCGCA
ACCTCCCCTTCTACGAGCGGCTCGGCTTCACCGTCACCGCCGACGTCGAGGTGCCCGAAGGACCGCGCAC
CTGGTGCATGACCCGCAAGCCCGGTGCCTGAGTTTAAACATCAACCTCTGGATTACAAAATTTGTGAAAG
ATTGACTGGTATTCTTAACTATGTTGCTCCTTTTACGCTATGTGGATACGCTGCTTTAATGCCTTTGTAT
CATGCTATTGCTTCCCGTATGGCTTTCATTTTCTCCTCCTTGTATAAATCCTGGTTGCTGTCTCTTTATG
AGGAGTTGTGGCCCGTTGTCAGGCAACGTGGCGTGGTGTGCACTGTGTTTGCTGACGCAACCCCCACTGG
TTGGGGCATTGCCACCACCTGTCAGCTCCTTTCCGGGACTTTCGCTTTCCCCCTCCCTATTGCCACGGCG
GAACTCATCGCCGCCTGCCTTGCCCGCTGCTGGACAGGGGCTCGGCTGTTGGGCACTGACAATTCCGTGG
TGTTGTCGGGGAAGCTGACGTCCTTTCCATGGCTGCTCGCCTGTGTTGCCACCTGGATTCTGCGCGGGAC
GTCCTTCTGCTACGTCCCTTCGGCCCTCAATCCAGCGGACCTTCCTTCCCGCGGCCTGCTGCCGGCTCTG
CGGCCTCTTCCGCGTCTTCGCCTTCGCCCTCAGACGAGTCGGATCTCCCTTTGGGCCGCCTCCCCGCCTG
GCCTGCAGGGGTACCTTTAAGACCAATGACTTACAAGGCAGCTGTAGATCTTAGCCACTTTTTAAAAGAA
AAGAGGGGACTGGAAGGGCTAATTCACTCCCAACGAAGACAAGATATCCTTGATCTGTGGATCTACCACA
CACAAGGCTACTTCCCTGATTAGCAGAACTACACACCAGGGCCAGGGGTCAGATATCCACTGACCTTTGG
ATGGTGCTACAAGCTAGTACCAGTTGAGCCAGATAAGGTAGAAGAGGCCAATAAAGGAGAGAACACCAGC
TTGTTACACCCTGTGAGCCTGCATGGGATGGATGACCCGGAGAGAGAAGTGTTAGAGTGGAGGTTTGACA
GCCGCCTAGCATTTCATCACGTGGCCCGAGAGCTGCATCCGGAGTACTTCAAGAACTGCTGATATCGAGC
TTGCTACAAGGGACTTTCCGCTGGGGACTTTCCAGGGAGGCGTGGCCTGGGCGGGACTGGGGAGTGGCGA
GCCCTCAGATCCTGCATATAAGCAGCTGCTTTTTGCCTGTACTGGGTCTCTCTGGTTAGACCAGATCTGA
GCCTGGGAGCTCTCTGGCTAACTAGGGAACCCACTGCTTAAGCCTCAATAAAGCTTGCCTTGAGTGCTTC
AAGTAGTGTGTGCCCGTCTGTTGTGTGACTCTGGTAACTAGAGATCCCTCAGACCCTTTTAGTCAGTGTG
GAAAATCTCTAGCAGTAGTAGTTCATGTCATCTTATTATTCAGTATTTATAACTTGCAAAGAAATGAATA
TCAGAGAGTGAGAGGCCTTGACATTGCTAGCGTTTTACCGTCGACCTCTAGCTAGAGCTTGGCGTAATCA
TGGTCATAGCTGTTTCCTGTGTGAAATTGTTATCCGCTCACAATTCCACACAACATACGAGCCGGAAGCA
TAAAGTGTAAAGCCTGGGGTGCCTAATGAGTGAGCTAACTCACATTAATTGCGTTGCGCTCACTGCCCGC
TTTCCAGTCGGGAAACCTGTCGTGCCAGCTGCATTAATGAATCGGCCAACGCGCGGGGAGAGGCGGTTTG
CGTATTGGGCGCTCTTCCGCTTCCTCGCTCACTGACTCGCTGCGCTCGGTCGTTCGGCTGCGGCGAGCGG
TATCAGCTCACTCAAAGGCGGTAATACGGTTATCCACAGAATCAGGGGATAACGCAGGAAAGAACATGTG
AGCAAAAGGCCAGCAAAAGGCCAGGAACCGTAAAAAGGCCGCGTTGCTGGCGTTTTTCCATAGGCTCCGC
CCCCCTGACGAGCATCACAAAAATCGACGCTCAAGTCAGAGGTGGCGAAACCCGACAGGACTATAAAGAT
ACCAGGCGTTTCCCCCTGGAAGCTCCCTCGTGCGCTCTCCTGTTCCGACCCTGCCGCTTACCGGATACCT
GTCCGCCTTTCTCCCTTCGGGAAGCGTGGCGCTTTCTCATAGCTCACGCTGTAGGTATCTCAGTTCGGTG
TAGGTCGTTCGCTCCAAGCTGGGCTGTGTGCACGAACCCCCCGTTCAGCCCGACCGCTGCGCCTTATCCG
GTAACTATCGTCTTGAGTCCAACCCGGTAAGACACGACTTATCGCCACTGGCAGCAGCCACTGGTAACAG
GATTAGCAGAGCGAGGTATGTAGGCGGTGCTACAGAGTTCTTGAAGTGGTGGCCTAACTACGGCTACACT
AGAAGAACAGTATTTGGTATCTGCGCTCTGCTGAAGCCAGTTACCTTCGGAAAAAGAGTTGGTAGCTCTT
GATCCGGCAAACAAACCACCGCTGGTAGCGGTGGTTTTTTTGTTTGCAAGCAGCAGATTACGCGCAGAAA
AAAAGGATCTCAAGAAGATCCTTTGATCTTTTCTACGGGGTCTGACGCTCAGTGGAACGAAAACTCACGT
TAAGGGATTTTGGTCATGAGATTATCAAAAAGGATCTTCACCTAGATCCTTTTAAATTAAAAATGAAGTT
TTAAATCAATCTAAAGTATATATGAGTAAACTTGGTCTGACAGTTACCAATGCTTAATCAGTGAGGCACC
TATCTCAGCGATCTGTCTATTTCGTTCATCCATAGTTGCCTGACTCCCCGTCGTGTAGATAACTACGATA
CGGGAGGGCTTACCATCTGGCCCCAGTGCTGCAATGATACCGCGAGACCCACGCTCACCGGCTCCAGATT
TATCAGCAATAAACCAGCCAGCCGGAAGGGCCGAGCGCAGAAGTGGTCCTGCAACTTTATCCGCCTCCAT
CCAGTCTATTAATTGTTGCCGGGAAGCTAGAGTAAGTAGTTCGCCAGTTAATAGTTTGCGCAACGTTGTT
GCCATTGCTACAGGCATCGTGGTGTCACGCTCGTCGTTTGGTATGGCTTCATTCAGCTCCGGTTCCCAAC
GATCAAGGCGAGTTACATGATCCCCCATGTTGTGCAAAAAAGCGGTTAGCTCCTTCGGTCCTCCGATCGT
TGTCAGAAGTAAGTTGGCCGCAGTGTTATCACTCATGGTTATGGCAGCACTGCATAATTCTCTTACTGTC
ATGCCATCCGTAAGATGCTTTTCTGTGACTGGTGAGTACTCAACCAAGTCATTCTGAGAATAGTGTATGC
GGCGACCGAGTTGCTCTTGCCCGGCGTCAATACGGGATAATACCGCGCCACATAGCAGAACTTTAAAAGT
GCTCATCATTGGAAAACGTTCTTCGGGGCGAAAACTCTCAAGGATCTTACCGCTGTTGAGATCCAGTTCG
ATGTAACCCACTCGTGCACCCAACTGATCTTCAGCATCTTTTACTTTCACCAGCGTTTCTGGGTGAGCAA
AAACAGGAAGGCAAAATGCCGCAAAAAAGGGAATAAGGGCGACACGGAAATGTTGAATACTCATACTCTT
CCTTTTTCAATATTATTGAAGCATTTATCAGGGTTATTGTCTCATGAGCGGATACATATTTGAATGTATT
TAGAAAAATAAACAAATAGGGGTTCCGCGCACATTTCCCCGAAAAGTGCCACCTGACGTCGACGGATCGG
GAGATCAACTTGTTTATTGCAGCTTATAATGGTTACAAATAAAGCAATAGCATCACAAATTTCACAAATA
AAGCATTTTTTTCACTGCATTCTAGTTGTGGTTTGTCCAAACTCATCAATGTATCTTATCATGTCTGGAT
CAACTGGATAACTCAAGCTAACCAAAATCATCCCAAACTTCCCACCCCATACCCTATTACCACTGCCAAT
TACCTGTGGTTTCATTTACTCTAAACCTGTGATTCCTCTGAATTATTTTCATTTTAAAGAAATTGTATTT
GTTAAATATGTACTACAAACTTAGTAGT
